Addgene plasmid #79700: SRC_HUMAN_D0
Purpose: This plasmid encodes the kinase domain of SRC. Intended for co-expression with YopH Phosphatase that accompanies this set to enhance bacterial kinase expression.
Depositing lab: John Chodera & Nicholas Levinson & Markus Seeliger. Depositing organization: Memorial Sloan-Kettering Cancer Center. Publication: An open library of human kinase domain constructs for automated bacterial expression. Albanese SK, Parton DL, Isik M, Rodriguez-Laureano L, Hanson SM, Behr JM, Gradia S, Jeans C, Levinson NM, Seeliger MA, Chodera JD. Biochemistry. 2018 Jul 13. doi: 10.1021/acs.biochem.7b01081. PubMed 30004690.
Backbone
  Vector backbone: pET His10 TEV LIC cloning vector (2B-T-10)
  Backbone manufacturer: Scott Gradia (Addgene plasmid # 78173)
  Vector type: Bacterial Expression
Growth in bacteria
  Bacterial resistance: Ampicillin, 100 μg/mL
  Growth temperature: 37°C
  Growth strain: DH5alpha
  Copy number: Low Copy
Gene/Insert
  Gene/Insert name: SRC
  Species: H. sapiens (human)
  Entrez Gene: SRC (a.k.a. ASV, SRC1, THC6, c-SRC, p60-Src)
  Promoter: T7
  Tag / fusion protein: His10-TEV (N terminal on backbone)
  Cloning method: Ligation Independent Cloning
  Sequencing primers: 5′ T7; 3′ T7 reverse
Terms and licenses: Academic/Nonprofit Terms; Industry Terms: Not Available to Industry
Depositor comments: This plasmid was generated as part of an open library of human kinase domain constructs for automated bacterial expression. The work can be found here doi: http://dx.doi.org/10.1101/038711 The lambda phosphatase expression vector can be found at https://www.addgene.org/79748/ The YopH Phosphatase expression vector can be found at https://www.addgene.org/79749/
How to cite: SRC_HUMAN_D0 was a gift from John Chodera & Nicholas Levinson & Markus Seeliger (Addgene plasmid # 79700 ; http://n2t.net/addgene:79700 ; RRID:Addgene_79700)
