[The description below was written by a language model from this plasmid's Addgene catalogue record.]
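Description:
SRC_HUMAN_D0 is a bacterial expression plasmid that encodes the kinase domain of human SRC, the non-receptor tyrosine kinase also known as c-SRC or p60-Src. It is built on the pET His10 TEV LIC cloning vector (2B-T-10), and the insert was introduced by ligation-independent cloning. The plasmid is selected with ampicillin, is recorded as low copy, and is propagated in a standard cloning strain. The record does not name the origin of replication, and it does not give the exact residue boundaries of the kinase domain.

Expression is driven by a T7 promoter, so protein production requires a host that supplies T7 RNA polymerase. The backbone contributes an N-terminal His10 tag followed by a TEV protease recognition site. The ten-histidine tag allows the fusion protein to be captured by immobilized metal affinity chromatography, and TEV cleavage can then remove the tag to leave a near-native kinase domain.

The construct belongs to an open library of human kinase domain constructs designed for automated bacterial expression. It is intended to be co-expressed with the YopH phosphatase plasmid that accompanies the set, and a lambda phosphatase vector is also part of the collection. Active tyrosine kinases often express poorly in bacteria, and co-expressing a phosphatase counteracts kinase-driven phosphorylation, which the record says enhances bacterial kinase expression. Recombinant kinase domains of this type are generally used for biochemical, biophysical or structural work, although the record does not specify a downstream application.
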