>Addgene plasmid #79700 | SRC_HUMAN_D0 | depositor partial sequence | sequence record 149022 | Sequence of gene (SRC_HUMAN) inserted into backbone.
CAGACTCAGGGCCTGGCCAAGGATGCCTGGGAGATCCCTCGGGAGTCGCTGCGGCTGGAGGTCAAGCTGG
GCCAGGGCTGCTTTGGCGAGGTGTGGATGGGGACCTGGAACGGTACCACCAGGGTGGCCATCAAAACCCT
GAAGCCTGGCACGATGTCTCCAGAGGCCTTCCTGCAGGAGGCCCAGGTCATGAAGAAGCTGAGGCATGAG
AAGCTGGTGCAGTTGTATGCTGTGGTTTCAGAGGAGCCCATTTACATCGTCACGGAGTACATGAGCAAGG
GGAGTTTGCTGGACTTTCTCAAGGGGGAGACAGGCAAGTACCTGCGGCTGCCTCAGCTGGTGGACATGGC
TGCTCAGATCGCCTCAGGCATGGCGTACGTGGAGCGGATGAACTACGTCCACCGGGACCTTCGTGCAGCC
AACATCCTGGTGGGAGAGAACCTGGTGTGCAAAGTGGCCGACTTTGGGCTGGCTCGGCTCATTGAAGACA
ATGAGTACACGGCGCGGCAAGGTGCCAAATTCCCCATCAAGTGGACGGCTCCAGAAGCTGCCCTCTATGG
CCGCTTCACCATCAAGTCGGACGTGTGGTCCTTCGGGATCCTGCTGACTGAGCTCACCACAAAGGGACGG
GTGCCCTACCCTGGGATGGTGAACCGCGAGGTGCTGGACCAGGTGGAGCGGGGCTACCGGATGCCCTGCC
CGCCGGAGTGTCCCGAGTCCCTGCACGACCTCATGTGCCAGTGCTGGCGGAAGGAGCCTGAGGAGCGGCC
CACCTTCGAGTACCTGCAGGCCTTCCTGGAGGACTACTTCACGTCCACCGAGCCCCAGTACCAGCCCGGG
GAGAACCTC
