>Addgene plasmid #79700 | SRC_HUMAN_D0 | addgene partial sequence | sequence record 165377 | T7 5'-TAATACGACTCACTATAGGG-3'
GGCTCCGGAGAGCTCTTTAATTAAGCGGCCGCCCTGCAGGACTCGAGTTCTAGAAATAATTTTGTTTAAC
TTTAAGAAGGAGATATACATATGAAATCTTCTCACCATCACCATCACCATCACCATCACCATGAAAACCT
GTACTTCCAATCCAATGCACAGACTCAGGGCCTGGCCAAGGATGCCTGGGAGATCCCTCGGGAGTCGCTG
CGGCTGGAGGTCAAGCTGGGCCAGGGCTGCTTTGGCGAGGTGTGGATGGGGACCTGGAACGGTACCACCA
GGGTGGCCATCAAAACCCTGAAGCCTGGCACGATGTCTCCAGAGGCCTTCCTGCAGGAGGCCCAGGTCAT
GAAGAAGCTGAGGCATGAGAAGCTGGTGCAGTTGTATGCTGTGGTTTCAGAGGAGCCCATTTACATCGTC
ACGGAGTACATGAGCAAGGGGAGTTTGCTGGACTTTCTCAAGGGGGAGACAGGCAAGTACCTGCGGCTGC
CTCAGCTGGTGGACATGGCTGCTCAGATCGCCTCAGGCATGGCGTACGTGGAGCGGATGAACTACGTCCA
CCGGGACCTTCGTGCAGCCAACATCCTGGTGGGAGAGAACCTGGTGTGCAAAGTGGCCGACTTTGGGCTG
GCTCGGCTCATTGAAGACAATGAGTACACGGCGCGGCAAGGTGCCAAATTCCCCATCAAGTGGACGGCTC
CAGAAGCTGCCCTCTATGGCCGCTTCACCATCAAGTCGGACGTGTGGTCCTTCGGGATCCTGCTGACTGA
GCTCACCACAAAGGGACGGGTGCCCTACCCTGGGATGGTGAACCGCGAGGTGCTGGACCAGGTGGAGCGG
GGCTACCGGATGCCCTGCCCGCCGGAGTGTCCCGAGTCCCTGCACGACCTCATGTGCCAGTGCTGGCGGA
AGGAGCCTGAGGAGCGGCCCACCTTCGAGTACCTGCAGGCCTTCCTGGAGGACTACTTCACGTCCACCGA
GCCC
