>Addgene plasmid #79700 | SRC_HUMAN_D0 | addgene partial sequence | sequence record 165378 | T7term 5'-GCTAGTTATTGCTCAGCGG-3'
CTTTCGGGCTTTGTTAGCAGCCGGATCAGCGCGCACGCGTGGTACCGGCCGGCCACCAGGTGGCGCGCCG
CGATCGCGGATCCGTTATCCACTTCCAATGTTATTAGAGGTTCTCCCCGGGCTGGTACTGGGGCTCGGTG
GACGTGAAGTAGTCCTCCAGGAAGGCCTGCAGGTACTCGAAGGTGGGCCGCTCCTCAGGCTCCTTCCGCC
AGCACTGGCACATGAGGTCGTGCAGGGACTCGGGACACTCCGGCGGGCAGGGCATCCGGTAGCCCCGCTC
CACCTGGTCCAGCACCTCGCGGTTCACCATCCCAGGGTAGGGCACCCGTCCCTTTGTGGTGAGCTCAGTC
AGCAGGATCCCGAAGGACCACACGTCCGACTTGATGGTGAAGCGGCCATAGAGGGCAGCTTCTGGAGCCG
TCCACTTGATGGGGAATTTGGCACCTTGCCGCGCCGTGTACTCATTGTCTTCAATGAGCCGAGCCAGCCC
AAAGTCGGCCACTTTGCACACCAGGTTCTCTCCCACCAGGATGTTGGCTGCACGAAGGTCCCGGTGGACG
TAGTTCATCCGCTCCACGTACGCCATGCCTGAGGCGATCTGAGCAGCCATGTCCACCAGCTGAGGCAGCC
GCAGGTACTTGCCTGTCTCCCCCTTGAGAAAGTCCAGCAAACTCCCCTTGCTCATGTACTCCGTGACGAT
GTAAATGGGCTCCTCTGAAACCACAGCATACAACTGCACCAGCTTCTCATGCCTCAGCTTCTTCATGACC
TGGGCCTCCTGCAGGAAGGCCTCTGGAGACATCGTGCCAGGCTTCAGGGTTTTGATGGCCACCCTGGTGG
TACCGTTCCAGGTCCCCATCCACACCTCGCCAAAGCAGCCCTGGCCCAGCTTGACCTCCAGCCGCAGCGA
CTCCCGAGGGATCTCCCAGGCATCCTTGGCCAGGCCCTGAGTCTGTGCATTGGATTGGAAGTACAGGTTT
TCATGGTGATGGTGATGGTGATG
